Addgene plasmid #103080: pUC19-A1IQ68
Purpose: Cas9 coding gene template with optimized sequence for human codon usage
Depositing lab: Duhee Bang. Depositing organization: Yonsei University. Publication: High-throughput construction of multiple cas9 gene variants via assembly of high-depth tiled and sequence-verified oligonucleotides. Cho N, Seo HN, Ryu T, Kwon E, Huh S, Noh J, Yeom H, Hwang B, Ha H, Lee JH, Kwon S, Bang D. Nucleic Acids Res. 2018 May 18;46(9):e55. doi: 10.1093/nar/gky112. PubMed 29529247.
Backbone
  Vector backbone: pUC19
  Backbone manufacturer: NEB(New England Biolabs)
  Vector type: CRISPR ; Cloning vector
Growth in bacteria
  Bacterial resistance: Ampicillin, 100 μg/mL
  Growth temperature: 37°C
  Growth strain: DH5alpha
  Copy number: High Copy
Gene/Insert
  Gene/Insert name: A1IQ68(Cas9 coding gene from Neisseria meningitidis serogroup A / serotype 4A (strain Z2491))
  Insert size (bp): 3246
  Mutation: human codon-optimized
  Cloning method: Gibson Cloning
  Sequencing primers: 5′ gctgcaaggcgattaagttg; 3′ cggctcgtatgttgtgtgg
Terms and licenses: Academic/Nonprofit Terms; Industry Terms: Not Available to Industry
How to cite: pUC19-A1IQ68 was a gift from Duhee Bang (Addgene plasmid # 103080 ; http://n2t.net/addgene:103080 ; RRID:Addgene_103080)
