[The description below was written by a language model from this plasmid's Addgene catalogue record and pLannotate feature annotations shown in this document.]
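Description:
pUC19-A1IQ68 is a bacterial cloning plasmid that stores a synthetic, human codon-optimized Cas9 gene as a template for further construction, not as a ready-to-use expression vector. The backbone is pUC19, and the sequenced plasmid is about 6 kb. It replicates in E. coli from the high-copy ColE1/pUC-type origin and is selected with ampicillin through the β-lactamase gene (AmpR) and its own promoter. The automated annotation also reports short fragments labelled bom, rop, lacI and RSF ori. These are partial matches to backbone sequence and should not be read as functional elements.

The insert is a 3,246 bp open reading frame encoding the type II CRISPR nuclease Cas9 of Neisseria meningitidis serogroup A, strain Z2491 (the protein entry A1IQ68 that gives the plasmid its name). It was placed into the pUC19 polylinker region by Gibson assembly, which interrupts lacZα so that only a fragment of that coding sequence remains on one side of the insert. The lac promoter, lac operator and CAP binding site lie on the other side. In the annotation, these lac elements are on the strand opposite to the Cas9 coding sequence, so the lac promoter is not oriented to drive sense transcription of the gene. No mammalian promoter, polyadenylation signal, nuclear localization signal, epitope tag or guide RNA cassette is annotated.

The record therefore supports use as a sequence-verified source of the codon-optimized N. meningitidis Cas9 ORF, to be amplified or subcloned into expression vectors for human cells. It comes from work on assembling multiple cas9 gene variants from tiled, sequence-verified oligonucleotides.
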