Features (pLannotate 1.2.2; 12 found; start..end, strand, type, name):
     37..136     +  misc_feature   bom (fragment): basis of mobility region from pBR322
    142..296     -  CDS            lacZα (fragment): LacZα fragment of β-galactosidase; lacZ fragment
    338..3583    +  CDS            cas9: CAS9_NEIMA - Experimental evidence at protein level: Swiss-Prot protein existence level 1. CRISPR (clustered regularly interspaced short palindromic repeat) is an adaptive immune system that provides protection against mobile genetic elements (viruses, transposable elements and conjugative plasmids). CRISPR clusters contain spacers, sequences complementary to antecedent mobile elements, and target invading nucleic acids. CRISPR clusters are transcribed and processed into CRISPR RNA (crRNA). In type II CRISPR systems correct processing of pre-crRNA requires a trans- encoded small RNA (tracrRNA)
   3650..3666    -  protein_bind   lac operator: The lac repressor binds to the lac operator to inhibit transcription in E. coli. This inhibition can be relieved by adding lactose or isopropyl-β-D-thiogalactopyranoside (IPTG). lac repressor encoded by lacI
   3674..3704    -  promoter       lac promoter: promoter for the E. coli lac operon
   3719..3740    -  protein_bind   CAP binding site: CAP binding activates transcription in the presence of cAMP. E. coli catabolite activator protein
   3753..3845    -  CDS            lacI (fragment): lac repressor; lacI; The lac repressor binds to the lac operator to inhibit transcription in E. coli. This inhibition can be relieved by adding lactose or isopropyl-β-D-thiogalactopyranoside (IPTG).
   3847..3895    -  rep_origin     RSF ori (fragment): Plasmids containing the RSF 1030 origin of replication can be propagated in E. coli cells that contain additional plasmids with compatible origins.
   4078..4666    -  rep_origin     ori: high-copy-number ColE1/pMB1/pBR322/pUC origin of replication
   4837..5697    -  CDS            AmpR: β-lactamase; bla; confers resistance to ampicillin, carbenicillin, and related antibiotics
   5698..5802    -  promoter       AmpR promoter: bla
   5897..5932    +  CDS            rop (fragment): Rop protein, which maintains plasmids at low copy number; rop
>Addgene plasmid #103080 | pUC19-A1IQ68 | addgene full sequence | sequence record 201720 | Addgene NGS Result
TCAGGGCGCGTCAGCGGGTGTTGGCGGGTGTCGGGGCTGGCTTAACTATGCGGCATCAGAGCAGATTGTA
CTGAGAGTGCACCATATGCGGTGTGAAATACCGCACAGATGCGTAAGGAGAAAATACCGCATCAGGCGCC
ATTCGCCATTCAGGCTGCGCAACTGTTGGGAAGGGCGATCGGTGCGGGCCTCTTCGCTATTACGCCAGCT
GGCGAAAGGGGGATGTGCTGCAAGGCGATTAAGTTGGGTAACGCCAGGGTTTTCCCAGTCACGACGTTGT
AAAACGACGGCCAGTGTGCTGTCTCATCATTTTGGCAAAGAATTCGCGGCCGCCACCATGGCTGCTTTCA
AGCCAAACCCCATTAACTACATTCTGGGACTGGACATTGGTATTGCATCAGTAGGATGGGCTATGGTCGA
GATCGATGAAGATGAGAATCCTATATGTCTGATCGACCTGGGGGTGCGAGTGTTCGAGCGGGCAGAGGTG
CCCAAGACAGGTGATAGTCTGGCGATGGCACGCAGACTGGCCAGGTCCGTCAGACGCTTGACCCGCCGAC
GGGCCCATAGGCTGTTGAGGGCCAGGCGACTGCTGAAAAGGGAAGGAGTGCTTCAAGCAGCCGATTTCGA
CGAGAACGGGCTTATAAAGAGCCTTCCAAATACTCCATGGCAGTTGCGCGCCGCAGCACTTGACCGCAAA
CTGACACCGCTGGAGTGGAGCGCCGTTCTGTTGCATCTCATTAAACACAGAGGTTATCTCTCCCAGAGAA
AAAACGAGGGAGAGACAGCTGACAAGGAATTGGGTGCCCTGCTTAAGGGAGTTGCCGATAACGCTCATGC
CCTGCAAACCGGAGACTTCAGAACTCCCGCCGAGCTGGCTCTGAACAAGTTCGAGAAGGAATCAGGGCAC
ATACGCAATCAGAGGGGGGACTACAGTCACACATTTAGCAGAAAGGACCTGCAGGCTGAACTTATCCTTC
TGTTTGAGAAACAGAAGGAGTTCGGTAATCCTCATGTGAGCGGGGGCCTGAAGGAGGGCATTGAAACATT
GCTGATGACCCAGCGCCCCGCTCTGTCCGGAGACGCTGTGCAAAAGATGCTGGGCCACTGTACTTTCGAG
CCAGCCGAACCAAAAGCGGCCAAGAACACTTACACTGCTGAGCGCTTCATCTGGCTGACTAAACTTAATA
ACCTCAGGATTCTTGAGCAGGGGTCCGAGCGACCACTGACTGATACAGAACGGGCTACACTGATGGATGA
GCCATACCGCAAAAGCAAACTGACTTACGCTCAGGCACGCAAACTGCTGGGCCTGGAGGATACCGCCTTC
TTCAAGGGGCTTAGGTATGGTAAGGATAATGCCGAGGCAAGCACCCTCATGGAAATGAAGGCATACCATG
CGATATCCCGGGCACTCGAAAAGGAGGGGCTCAAAGACAAGAAATCACCGCTCAACCTTTCCCCAGAACT
TCAAGACGAAATCGGAACAGCCTTTTCACTGTTCAAGACAGATGAAGACATTACCGGAAGACTCAAAGAT
CGCATCCAGCCTGAGATCCTGGAAGCACTGCTCAAACACATCTCCTTTGACAAATTCGTGCAAATATCTC
TGAAGGCTCTGCGGCGGATTGTGCCTCTGATGGAGCAGGGCAAAAGGTATGACGAAGCTTGCGCGGAGAT
TTACGGCGACCATTACGGGAAGAAGAACACGGAGGAAAAGATTTACCTCCCTCCGATCCCGGCCGATGAA
ATTAGAAATCCAGTGGTTCTGAGGGCACTCAGTCAAGCCCGCAAGGTGATCAATGGAGTAGTGAGGCGGT
ATGGCAGTCCTGCACGCATACACATTGAAACCGCTAGAGAGGTCGGCAAGTCATTCAAGGACAGAAAGGA
AATCGAGAAACGACAGGAGGAGAACCGGAAAGACAGGGAAAAAGCTGCCGCAAAGTTCAGAGAATACTTT
CCCAATTTTGTGGGAGAACCTAAATCTAAAGATATTCTCAAACTCAGACTCTACGAGCAGCAGCATGGTA
AGTGCCTCTATTCAGGGAAAGAAATCAATCTGGGACGGCTCAACGAAAAGGGTTATGTAGAAATCGATCA
CGCTCTCCCCTTCAGTAGGACATGGGACGACAGTTTCAACAATAAGGTTCTTGTACTGGGCTCTGAGAAC
CAGAATAAAGGCAACCAGACTCCATATGAGTATTTCAACGGAAAAGACAATTCAAGAGAGTGGCAGGAAT
TTAAGGCGCGCGTTGAAACCTCCCGGTTTCCAAGGAGCAAAAAGCAGCGAATTCTGCTGCAGAAGTTTGA
TGAAGACGGATTCAAGGAAAGGAACTTGAACGACACGAGGTATGTAAATCGATTCCTGTGCCAGTTTGTA
GCGGATAGAATGCGACTCACTGGCAAAGGGAAAAAAAGGGTGTTTGCCTCCAATGGACAGATAACTAACC
TGCTCCGAGGGTTCTGGGGTCTGCGCAAAGTGCGCGCTGAGAACGATCGACACCACGCACTGGACGCCGT
GGTGGTGGCCTGTAGTACCGTCGCTATGCAACAGAAGATCACCCGGTTTGTGAGATACAAAGAGATGAAC
GCATTCGATGGCAAGACTATTGACAAGGAAACGGGTGAGGTCCTCCACCAAAAAACGCATTTCCCCCAAC
CTTGGGAATTTTTCGCTCAGGAGGTAATGATCCGCGTGTTCGGCAAACCGGATGGAAAACCAGAATTCGA
AGAGGCGGACACCCCCGAAAAGCTCAGGACACTCCTCGCCGAGAAACTTTCCTCACGCCCCGAGGCAGTA
CATGAGTACGTCACCCCCCTCTTCGTGTCCAGAGCACCCAACAGAAAGATGTCTGGACAGGGACACATGG
AAACCGTGAAATCAGCTAAACGCCTTGATGAAGGTGTGAGTGTGCTTCGCGTACCCCTGACTCAGCTTAA
GCTGAAAGATTTGGAGAAGATGGTCAACAGGGAGCGCGAACCTAAGCTGTACGAAGCCCTGAAGGCAAGA
CTCGAAGCACACAAGGACGATCCCGCCAAGGCCTTTGCTGAGCCTTTCTACAAATACGATAAGGCGGGGA
ATAGAACTCAACAGGTGAAGGCGGTGCGGGTGGAACAGGTCCAGAAAACCGGTGTCTGGGTAAGAAACCA
TAATGGCATCGCTGACAACGCAACTATGGTGCGGGTCGACGTGTTCGAGAAAGGCGATAAGTATTATTTG
GTGCCTATCTATTCATGGCAGGTGGCCAAAGGTATATTGCCAGACCGGGCTGTCGTACAGGGCAAAGACG
AGGAAGACTGGCAGCTGATAGACGACAGCTTCAATTTCAAGTTTTCTCTCCACCCAAACGATCTTGTGGA
AGTGATCACTAAAAAAGCCCGAATGTTCGGGTACTTCGCTAGTTGTCACCGCGGCACAGGGAACATAAAT
ATCCGCATCCACGATTTGGATCACAAAATCGGCAAGAACGGGATCCTGGAGGGCATCGGCGTAAAAACAG
CACTGAGCTTTCAGAAGTACCAGATAGATGAACTGGGGAAGGAAATTAGACCCTGCCGCTTGAAGAAACG
GCCTCCCGTTCGCAGCAGGGCTGACCCCAAGAAGAAGAGGAAGGTGAGGTCCATGGTCATAGCTGTTTCC
TGTGTGAAATTGTTATCCGCTCACAATTCCACACAACATACGAGCCGGAAGCATAAAGTGTAAAGCCTGG
GGTGCCTAATGAGTGAGCTAACTCACATTAATTGCGTTGCGCTCACTGCCCGCTTTCCAGTCGGGAAACC
TGTCGTGCCAGCTGCATTAATGAATCGGCCAACGCGCGGGGAGAGGCGGTTTGCGTATTGGGCGCTCTTC
CGCTTCCTCGCTCACTGACTCGCTGCGCTCGGTCGTTCGGCTGCGTCTTCCGCTTCCTCGCTCACTGACT
CGCTGCGCTCGGTCGTTCGGCTGCGGCGAGCGGTATCAGCTCACTCAAAGGCGGTAATACGGTTATCCAC
AGAATCAGGGGATAACGCAGGAAAGAACATGTGAGCAAAAGGCCAGCAAAAGGCCAGGAACCGTAAAAAG
GCCGCGTTGCTGGCGTTTTTCCATAGGCTCCGCCCCCCTGACGAGCATCACAAAAATCGACGCTCAAGTC
AGAGGTGGCGAAACCCGACAGGACTATAAAGATACCAGGCGTTTCCCCCTGGAAGCTCCCTCGTGCGCTC
TCCTGTTCCGACCCTGCCGCTTACCGGATACCTGTCCGCCTTTCTCCCTTCGGGAAGCGTGGCGCTTTCT
CATAGCTCACGCTGTAGGTATCTCAGTTCGGTGTAGGTCGTTCGCTCCAAGCTGGGCTGTGTGCACGAAC
CCCCCGTTCAGCCCGACCGCTGCGCCTTATCCGGTAACTATCGTCTTGAGTCCAACCCGGTAAGACACGA
CTTATCGCCACTGGCAGCAGCCACTGGTAACAGGATTAGCAGAGCGAGGTATGTAGGCGGTGCTACAGAG
TTCTTGAAGTGGTGGCCTAACTACGGCTACACTAGAAGAACAGTATTTGGTATCTGCGCTCTGCTGAAGC
CAGTTACCTTCGGAAAAAGAGTTGGTAGCTCTTGATCCGGCAAACAAACCACCGCTGGTAGCGGTGGTTT
TTTTGTTTGCAAGCAGCAGATTACGCGCAGAAAAAAAGGATCTCAAGAAGATCCTTTGATCTTTTCTACG
GGGTCTGACGCTCAGTGGAACGAAAACTCACGTTAAGGGATTTTGGTCATGAGATTATCAAAAAGGATCT
TCACCTAGATCCTTTTAAATTAAAAATGAAGTTTTAAATCAATCTAAAGTATATATGAGTAAACTTGGTC
TGACAGTTACCAATGCTTAATCAGTGAGGCACCTATCTCAGCGATCTGTCTATTTCGTTCATCCATAGTT
GCCTGACTCCCCGTCGTGTAGATAACTACGATACGGGAGGGCTTACCATCTGGCCCCAGTGCTGCAATGA
TACCGCGAGACCCACGCTCACCGGCTCCAGATTTATCAGCAATAAACCAGCCAGCCGGAAGGGCCGAGCG
CAGAAGTGGTCCTGCAACTTTATCCGCCTCCATCCAGTCTATTAATTGTTGCCGGGAAGCTAGAGTAAGT
AGTTCGCCAGTTAATAGTTTGCGCAACGTTGTTGCCATTGCTACAGGCATCGTGGTGTCACGCTCGTCGT
TTGGTATGGCTTCATTCAGCTCCGGTTCCCAACGATCAAGGCGAGTTACATGATCCCCCATGTTGTGCAA
AAAAGCGGTTAGCTCCTTCGGTCCTCCGATCGTTGTCAGAAGTAAGTTGGCCGCAGTGTTATCACTCATG
GTTATGGCAGCACTGCATAATTCTCTTACTGTCATGCCATCCGTAAGATGCTTTTCTGTGACTGGTGAGT
ACTCAACCAAGTCATTCTGAGAATAGTGTATGCGGCGACCGAGTTGCTCTTGCCCGGCGTCAATACGGGA
TAATACCGCGCCACATAGCAGAACTTTAAAAGTGCTCATCATTGGAAAACGTTCTTCGGGGCGAAAACTC
TCAAGGATCTTACCGCTGTTGAGATCCAGTTCGATGTAACCCACTCGTGCACCCAACTGATCTTCAGCAT
CTTTTACTTTCACCAGCGTTTCTGGGTGAGCAAAAACAGGAAGGCAAAATGCCGCAAAAAAGGGAATAAG
GGCGACACGGAAATGTTGAATACTCATACTCTTCCTTTTTCAATATTATTGAAGCATTTATCAGGGTTAT
TGTCTCATGAGCGGATACATATTTGAATGTATTTAGAAAAATAAACAAATAGGGGTTCCGCGCACATTTC
CCCGAAAAGTGCCACCTGACGTCTAAGAAACCATTATTATCATGACATTAACCTATAAAAATAGGCGTAT
CACGAGGCCCTTTCGTCTCGCGCGTTTCGGTGATGACGGTGAAAACCTCTGACACATGCAGCTCCCGGAG
ACGGTCACAGCTTGTCTGTAAGCGGATGCCGGGAGCAGACAAGCCCG
