>Addgene plasmid #103080 | pUC19-A1IQ68 | depositor partial sequence | sequence record 195197 | A1IQ68
ATGGCTGCTTTCAAGCCAAACCCCATTAACTACATTCTGGGACTGGACATTGGTATTGCATCAGTAGGAT
GGGCTATGGTCGAGATCGATGAAGATGAGAATCCTATATGTCTGATCGACCTGGGGGTGCGAGTGTTCGA
GCGGGCAGAGGTGCCCAAGACAGGTGATAGTCTGGCGATGGCACGCAGACTGGCCAGGTCCGTCAGACGC
TTGACCCGCCGACGGGCCCATAGGCTGTTGAGGGCCAGGCGACTGCTGAAAAGGGAAGGAGTGCTTCAAG
CAGCCGATTTCGACGAGAACGGGCTTATAAAGAGCCTTCCAAATACTCCATGGCAGTTGCGCGCCGCAGC
ACTTGACCGCAAACTGACACCGCTGGAGTGGAGCGCCGTTCTGTTGCATCTCATTAAACACAGAGGTTAT
CTCTCCCAGAGAAAAAACGAGGGAGAGACAGCTGACAAGGAATTGGGTGCCCTGCTTAAGGGAGTTGCCG
ATAACGCTCATGCCCTGCAAACCGGAGACTTCAGAACTCCCGCCGAGCTGGCTCTGAACAAGTTCGAGAA
GGAATCAGGGCACATACGCAATCAGAGGGGGGACTACAGTCACACATTTAGCAGAAAGGACCTGCAGGCT
GAACTTATCCTTCTGTTTGAGAAACAGAAGGAGTTCGGTAATCCTCATGTGAGCGGGGGCCTGAAGGAGG
GCATTGAAACATTGCTGATGACCCAGCGCCCCGCTCTGTCCGGAGACGCTGTGCAAAAGATGCTGGGCCA
CTGTACTTTCGAGCCAGCCGAACCAAAAGCGGCCAAGAACACTTACACTGCTGAGCGCTTCATCTGGCTG
ACTAAACTTAATAACCTCAGGATTCTTGAGCAGGGGTCCGAGCGACCACTGACTGATACAGAACGGGCTA
CACTGATGGATGAGCCATACCGCAAAAGCAAACTGACTTACGCTCAGGCACGCAAACTGCTGGGCCTGGA
GGATACCGCCTTCTTCAAGGGGCTTAGGTATGGTAAGGATAATGCCGAGGCAAGCACCCTCATGGAAATG
AAGGCATACCATGCGATATCCCGGGCACTCGAAAAGGAGGGGCTCAAAGACAAGAAATCACCGCTCAACC
TTTCCCCAGAACTTCAAGACGAAATCGGAACAGCCTTTTCACTGTTCAAGACAGATGAAGACATTACCGG
AAGACTCAAAGATCGCATCCAGCCTGAGATCCTGGAAGCACTGCTCAAACACATCTCCTTTGACAAATTC
GTGCAAATATCTCTGAAGGCTCTGCGGCGGATTGTGCCTCTGATGGAGCAGGGCAAAAGGTATGACGAAG
CTTGCGCGGAGATTTACGGCGACCATTACGGGAAGAAGAACACGGAGGAAAAGATTTACCTCCCTCCGAT
CCCGGCCGATGAAATTAGAAATCCAGTGGTTCTGAGGGCACTCAGTCAAGCCCGCAAGGTGATCAATGGA
GTAGTGAGGCGGTATGGCAGTCCTGCACGCATACACATTGAAACCGCTAGAGAGGTCGGCAAGTCATTCA
AGGACAGAAAGGAAATCGAGAAACGACAGGAGGAGAACCGGAAAGACAGGGAAAAAGCTGCCGCAAAGTT
CAGAGAATACTTTCCCAATTTTGTGGGAGAACCTAAATCTAAAGATATTCTCAAACTCAGACTCTACGAG
CAGCAGCATGGTAAGTGCCTCTATTCAGGGAAAGAAATCAATCTGGGACGGCTCAACGAAAAGGGTTATG
TAGAAATCGATCACGCTCTCCCCTTCAGTAGGACATGGGACGACAGTTTCAACAATAAGGTTCTTGTACT
GGGCTCTGAGAACCAGAATAAAGGCAACCAGACTCCATATGAGTATTTCAACGGAAAAGACAATTCAAGA
GAGTGGCAGGAATTTAAGGCGCGCGTTGAAACCTCCCGGTTTCCAAGGAGCAAAAAGCAGCGAATTCTGC
TGCAGAAGTTTGATGAAGACGGATTCAAGGAAAGGAACTTGAACGACACGAGGTATGTAAATCGATTCCT
GTGCCAGTTTGTAGCGGATAGAATGCGACTCACTGGCAAAGGGAAAAAAAGGGTGTTTGCCTCCAATGGA
CAGATAACTAACCTGCTCCGAGGGTTCTGGGGTCTGCGCAAAGTGCGCGCTGAGAACGATCGACACCACG
CACTGGACGCCGTGGTGGTGGCCTGTAGTACCGTCGCTATGCAACAGAAGATCACCCGGTTTGTGAGATA
CAAAGAGATGAACGCATTCGATGGCAAGACTATTGACAAGGAAACGGGTGAGGTCCTCCACCAAAAAACG
CATTTCCCCCAACCTTGGGAATTTTTCGCTCAGGAGGTAATGATCCGCGTGTTCGGCAAACCGGATGGAA
AACCAGAATTCGAAGAGGCGGACACCCCCGAAAAGCTCAGGACACTCCTCGCCGAGAAACTTTCCTCACG
CCCCGAGGCAGTACATGAGTACGTCACCCCCCTCTTCGTGTCCAGAGCACCCAACAGAAAGATGTCTGGA
CAGGGACACATGGAAACCGTGAAATCAGCTAAACGCCTTGATGAAGGTGTGAGTGTGCTTCGCGTACCCC
TGACTCAGCTTAAGCTGAAAGATTTGGAGAAGATGGTCAACAGGGAGCGCGAACCTAAGCTGTACGAAGC
CCTGAAGGCAAGACTCGAAGCACACAAGGACGATCCCGCCAAGGCCTTTGCTGAGCCTTTCTACAAATAC
GATAAGGCGGGGAATAGAACTCAACAGGTGAAGGCGGTGCGGGTGGAACAGGTCCAGAAAACCGGTGTCT
GGGTAAGAAACCATAATGGCATCGCTGACAACGCAACTATGGTGCGGGTCGACGTGTTCGAGAAAGGCGA
TAAGTATTATTTGGTGCCTATCTATTCATGGCAGGTGGCCAAAGGTATATTGCCAGACCGGGCTGTCGTA
CAGGGCAAAGACGAGGAAGACTGGCAGCTGATAGACGACAGCTTCAATTTCAAGTTTTCTCTCCACCCAA
ACGATCTTGTGGAAGTGATCACTAAAAAAGCCCGAATGTTCGGGTACTTCGCTAGTTGTCACCGCGGCAC
AGGGAACATAAATATCCGCATCCACGATTTGGATCACAAAATCGGCAAGAACGGGATCCTGGAGGGCATC
GGCGTAAAAACAGCACTGAGCTTTCAGAAGTACCAGATAGATGAACTGGGGAAGGAAATTAGACCCTGCC
GCTTGAAGAAACGGCCTCCCGTTCGC
